Addgene plasmid #43291: II-CAGA
Depositing lab: Chad Cowan & Kiran Musunuru. Depositing organization: Harvard University. Publication: A TALEN Genome-Editing System for Generating Human Stem Cell-Based Disease Models. Ding Q, Lee YK, Schaefer EA, Peters DT, Veres A, Kim K, Kuperwasser N, Motola DL, Meissner TB, Hendriks WT, Trevisan M, Gupta RM, Moisan A, Banks E, Friesen M, Schinzel RT, Xia F, Tang A, Xia Y, Figueroa E, Wann A, Ahfeldt T, Daheron L, Zhang F, Rubin LL, Peng LF, Chung RT, Musunuru K, Cowan CA. Cell Stem Cell. 2012 Dec 12. pii: S1934-5909(12)00645-5. doi: 10.1016/j.stem.2012.11.011. PubMed 23246482.
Backbone
  Vector backbone: pCRII-TOPO
  Backbone manufacturer: Invitrogen
  Backbone size w/o insert (bp): 3973
  Vector type: Bacterial Cloning
Growth in bacteria
  Bacterial resistance: Ampicillin and Kanamycin, 100 & 50 μg/mL
  Growth temperature: 37°C
  Growth strain: Top10
  Copy number: High Copy
Gene/Insert
  Gene/Insert name: II-CAGA
  Species: Synthetic
  Insert size (bp): 426
  Cloning method: TOPO Cloning
  Sequencing primers: 5′ T7; 3′ M13-rev
Terms and licenses: Academic/Nonprofit Terms; Industry Terms: Not Available to Industry
How to cite: II-CAGA was a gift from Chad Cowan & Kiran Musunuru (Addgene plasmid # 43291 ; http://n2t.net/addgene:43291 ; RRID:Addgene_43291)
