[The description below was written by a language model from this plasmid's Addgene catalogue record.]
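Description:
II-CAGA is a bacterial cloning plasmid built on the commercial pCRII-TOPO backbone (about 4.0 kb without insert), into which a 426 bp synthetic insert was introduced by TOPO cloning. It is a high-copy plasmid maintained in E. coli and carries both ampicillin and kanamycin resistance, consistent with the dual-marker design of pCRII-TOPO. The insert sits between the T7 and M13-reverse priming sites that flank the TOPO cloning site and are listed for sequence verification. The vector is classed purely as a cloning vehicle. The record describes no promoter intended to drive expression of the insert, and no tags, reporters or elements for use in eukaryotic cells.

The record does not explicitly define the insert beyond its name, synthetic origin and size, and no feature table is provided. The associated publication describes a TALEN genome-editing system for generating human stem cell-based disease models. In that context, the name suggests a pre-assembled module of four TAL effector repeats specifying the DNA bases C, A, G and A, with "II" plausibly marking the module's position in an ordered assembly series. The insert length is roughly what four repeat units of about 100 bp each would give. This reading is an inference from the name, size and publication rather than a stated fact. On that basis, II-CAGA would be one member of a library of storage plasmids from which repeat blocks are taken and joined to build custom TALE DNA-binding arrays, which are then transferred into a separate nuclease expression vector. By itself it would not be a functional genome-editing construct.
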