>Addgene plasmid #43291 | II-CAGA | depositor partial sequence | sequence record 58556 | II-CAGA sequence 426 bps
CGTCTCGCTTAACCCCAGAGCAGGTCGTGGCGATCGCAAGCCACGACGGAGGAAAGCAAGCCTTGGAAAC
AGTACAGAGGCTGTTGCCTGTGCTGTGCCAAGCGCACGGACTCACCCCAGAGCAGGTCGTGGCAATCGCC
TCCAACATTGGCGGGAAACAGGCACTCGAGACTGTCCAGCGCCTGCTTCCCGTGCTGTGCCAAGCGCACG
GCCTCACCCCAGAGCAGGTCGTGGCAATCGCGAGCAATAACGGCGGAAAACAGGCTTTGGAAACGGTGCA
GAGGCTCCTTCCAGTGCTGTGCCAAGCGCACGGATTAACCCCAGAGCAGGTCGTGGCAATCGCCTCCAAC
ATTGGCGGGAAACAGGCACTCGAGACTGTCCAGCGCCTGCTTCCCGTGCTGTGCCAAGCGCACGGGCTCA
GAGACG
