>Addgene plasmid #43291 | II-CAGA | addgene partial sequence | sequence record 61843 | M13-F20 5'-TGTAAAACGACGGCCAGT-3'
GGCGAATTGGGCCCTCTAGATGCATGCTCGAGCGGCCGCCAGTGTGATGGATATCTGCAGAATTCGCCCT
TAGTATCTTTCCTGTGCCCACGTCTCTGAGCCCGTGCGCTTGGCACAGCACGGGAAGCAGGCGCTGGACA
GTCTCGAGTGCCTGTTTCCCGCCAATGTTGGAGGCGATTGCCACGACCTGCTCTGGGGTTAATCCGTGCG
CTTGGCACAGCACTGGAAGGAGCCTCTGCACCGTTTCCAAAGCCTGTTTTCCGCCGTTATTGCTCGCGAT
TGCCACGACCTGCTCTGGGGTGAGGCCGTGCGCTTGGCACAGCACGGGAAGCAGGCGCTGGACAGTCTCG
AGTGCCTGTTTCCCGCCAATGTTGGAGGCGATTGCCACGACCTGCTCTGGGGTGAGTCCGTGCGCTTGGC
ACAGCACAGGCAACAGCCTCTGTACTGTTTCCAAGGCTTGCTTTCCTCCGTCGTGGCTTGCGATCGCCAC
GACCTGCTCTGGGGTTAAGCGAGACGCGCTAGGACGGCATCTATATAAGGGCGAATTCCAGCACACTGGC
GGCCGTTACTAGTGGATCCGAGCTCGGTACCAAGCTTGGCGTAATCATGGTCATAGCTGTTTCCTGTGTG
AAATTGTTATCCGCTCACAATTCCACACAACATACGAGCCGGAAGCATAAAGTGTAAAGCCTGGGGTGCC
TAATGAGTGAGCTAACTCACATTAATTGCGTTGCGCTCACTGCCCGCTTTCCAGTCGGGAAACCTGTCGT
GCCAGCTGCATTAATGAATCGGCCAACGCGCGGGGAGAGGCGGTTTGCGTATTGGGCGCTCTTCCGCTTC
CTCGCTCACTGACTCGCTGCGCTCGGTCGTTCGGCTGCGGC
